>Addgene plasmid #183062 | pMM4_14 | addgene full sequence | sequence record 363407 | Addgene NGS Result
TTGCAGACGAACGACGATGGCTTCTTATCTCACTTCAATAGTACTTTCCACCGGTTATACTTCCGGCTTT
TCCCTATTAATACAAGCTACAATTTCAATGGGTGGCAAATAATGTGTAGAATAGAAAATAAGCCGACAGG
GTAATAAAGAAAATTTTTAGAAAAAAAAGGTTAGATGGCTTATTTAAGTTACAGGCTAGCGAAAAAAGGA
ACTTCAGGGCAAGTAAAGTGTTTGATTGGGCACTAGCATGGCTTATAAAGGCGAGCAATTGTCGAAACTA
ATTAATGTTGTACGGACTATTGCTGTCATCTCGTGGTAAATGCGTGTTCCAGGTCGAATACTACTTGCAC
ACAGGCGAGCGGGGCCCCATAAAAGTGTTGCCGATTTGTTAAGTTGTCTTTTCGGTTTTTCTACTCTGTT
ATTCCTTACTTCCCTTTTTAAGAACTCTTTTTATCCTTCATTTAGGATCTTGCACGTTTCCGCCTCATCA
CTTGAATTAAAACATGTCTCTGTCAGTAAACCTTGGCGTTTCTATTGTTCTTCATAGTTCAACTTTTATT
ATTACCCGCCCTGCGCGTTTACATTTTTCCAGCAACAGCCAGCGAAAAATTAGAAAATCTGGTTGTTGAC
ACCTCAAGAACAAGGGCAATTAGCCTCAGCGTCGAATATAGATCATATTAGAATACCTATAGCTCCATCA
AAAGAAATACACAAGATCTATGGAATCTACTCCTACTAAGCAAAAAGCCATCTTCTCTGCCTCCTTGTTG
TTGTTCGCTGAGAGAGGTTTCGACGCTACCACTATGCCAATGATTGCCGAAAACGCTAAGGTTGGTGCTG
GTACTATCTACAGATACTTCAAGAACAAAGAATCCTTAGTTAATGAGTTGTTTCAACAACACGTCAATGA
ATTTTTGCAATGTATCGAATCTGGTTTGGCTAACGAAAGAGATGGTTACAGGGACGGTTTCCACCACATC
TTCGAAGGTATGGTCACCTTCACCAAGAACCATCCTAGAGCCTTAGGTTTCATCAAGACCCACTCTCAAG
GTACTTTTTTGACCGAAGAATCCAGATTGGCTTATCAAAAGTTGGTCGAATTTGTCTGTACTTTCTTCAG
AGAAGGTCAAAAGCAAGGTGTCATCAGAAATTTGCCAGAAAACGCTTTGATTGCTATCTTGTTCGGTTCT
TTCATGGAAGTCTACGAAATGATTGAAAACGATTATTTGTCTTTGACTGATGAATTATTAACCGGTGTTG
AGGAATCCTTGTGGGCTGCCTTGTCTCGTCAATCTGGTTCTATGGTCTTGATAAATGGCATAAAGTATGC
CTGTGAGAGGTGCATAAGAGGCCATAGAGTAACAACATGCAATCATACAGATCAACCGCTTATGATGATC
AAACCCAAAGGTAGACCTTCCACTACATGCGACTATTGTAAACAACTTCGAAAAAACAAGAATGCAAATC
CTGAAGGTGTTTGCACGTGTGGCCGGCTAGAGAAGAAAAAACTGGCACAGAAAGCCAAAGAAGAAGCAAG
AGCTAAAGCCAAAGAAAAACAAAGAAAACAGTGTACCTGCGGGACTGATGAGGTTTGCAAATATCATGCT
CAAAAGAGACATCTAAGAAAGTCCCCTTCAAGTTCTCAAAAGAAAGGAAGATCCATTTCTCGTTCTCAAC
CAATGTTTGAAAGGGTATTGTCTTCTACTTCACTTGACAGCAATATGTTATCCGGCCACGGAGCACTATC
AGATACCTCTAGCATACTGACGAGCACATTTTTAGACAGTGAGCCGGGTGTTGGTAAAATTTCAAAAGAT
TACCATCATGTCCCTTCATTGGCCTCCATTTCATCCTTACAATCCTCGCAATCGTTAGATCAAAATTTCA
GTATACCACAAAGCCCGCCGTTATCTTCAATGTCATTTAATTTTCTCACGGGAAATATCAATGAAACCAA
CCAAAATCACAGTAATCATCAGCATTCAAAATCAGGCAATAACTGGCAAGATAGTTCGGTAAGCTTGCCA
GCGAAAGCTGATTCACGTCTTAACATGATGGATAAAAACAACTCTGTGGGTCTTGACCTATTAGGCCATT
CAAAACGAATATCGCCGATATCAAACTCTCGTGTGGGCGAAGTTAGCGTTCCGCTAGAAGAATATATTCC
TTCTGACATTGATGGGGTTGGAAGAGTTACTGATAAAAGCTCTTTGGTCTACGATTGGCCATTTGATGAA
AGTATTGAGAGAAATTTCAGTACAACCGCAACCGCTGCAACTGGTGAAAGTAAGTTCGACATTAACGACA
ACTGTAATAGAATTAATAGCAAAAGTTATAGTAAGACTAATAGTATGAATGGAAACGGTATGAACAATAG
CAATAATAATAATATCAACAGTAATGGCAACGACAAGAACAATAACAACTCTTCTAGACAAGAACATCAA
GGAAATGGACTATTTGACATGTTTACAGATTCATCGTCGATTTCAACGCTTTCCCGTGCAAACTTATTAT
TGCAAGAAAAAATTGGTTCGCAAGAAAACTCTGTCAAACAAGAAAACTATTCGAAAAATCCTCAACTTCG
TCATCAATTAACTTCCAGAAGTAGATCATTTATTCATCATCCGGCAAACGAGTATTTGAAGAATACTTTT
GGAAATTCACATAGTAATGACATCGGAAAGGGAGTTGAAGTGCTATCTTTGACACCGAGTTTTATGGATA
TTCCCGAAAAAGAAAGAGAAACGGAAAGATCGCCATCATCCAATTACATTACTGACAGACCTTTCACTCG
AAAACCTAGATCTTCTAGCATTGACGTAAACCATAGGTATCCACCTATGGCACCAACAACCGTAGCGACA
TCTCCCGGTGCATTGAACAATGCCGTAGCAAGCAATCTCGACGATCAACTGAGTTTAACATCACTAAACT
CTCAGCCATCATCGATAGCAAATATGATGATGGACCCTTCAAACCTAGCTGAGCAAAGTTCTATTCATTC
AGTTCCTCAGTCAATAAACTCTCCGAGAATGCCTAAAACTGGAAGTCGCCAAGACAAGAACATTCACACT
AAGAAGGAAGAAAGAAATCCGCTAAATAACATACACGATCTGTCACAATTGGAAAATGTACCAGACGAGA
TGAACCAAATGTTCTCCCCACCATTAAAAAGTATGAATAGACCGGATGCCATAAGGGAAAATTCATCTAG
TAGTAATTTCATAATCCAAGGAAATAGCATGATCTCTACGCCTTCCGGAAGGAATGACCTTCCAGATACC
TCTCCAATGAGTAGTATTCAAACAGCGTCACCACCAAGTCAATTACTGACCGATCAAGGATTTGCGGATT
TGGATAATTTCATGTCTTCGTTAGGTTCTGTTTCTAAAGGTGAAGAATTATTCACTGGTGTTGTCCCAAT
TTTGGTTGAATTAGATGGTGATGTTAATGGTCACAAATTTTCTGTCTCCGGTGAAGGTGAAGGTGATGCT
ACTTACGGTAAATTGACCTTAAAATTTATTTGTACTACTGGTAAATTGCCAGTTCCATGGCCAACCTTAG
TCACTACTTTATCTTGGGGTGTTCAATGTTTTGCAAGATACCCAGATCATATGAAACAACATGACTTTTT
CAAGTCTGCCATGCCAGAAGGTTATGTTCAAGAAAGAACTATTTTTTTCAAAGATGACGGTAACTACAAG
ACCAGAGCTGAAGTCAAGTTTGAAGGTGATACCTTAGTTAATAGAATCGAATTAAAAGGTATTGATTTTA
AAGAAGATGGTAACATTTTAGGTCACAAATTGGAATACAATTATTTCTCTGACAATGTTTACATCACTGC
TGACAAACAAAAGAATGGTATCAAAGCTAACTTCAAAATTAGACACAACATTGAAGATGGTGGTGTTCAA
TTAGCTGACCATTATCAACAAAATACTCCAATTGGTGATGGTCCAGTCTTGTTACCAGACAACCATTACT
TATCCACTCAATCTAAGTTATCCAAAGATCCAAACGAAAAGAGGGACCACATGGTCTTGTTAGAATTTGT
TACTGCTGCTGGTATTACCTTGGGTATGGATGAATTGTACAAAGGATCCTAACTCGAGAGCTTTTGATTA
AGCCTTCTAGTCCAAAAAACACGTTTTTTTGTCATTTATTTCATTTTCTTAGAATAGTTTAGTTTATTCA
TTTTATAGTCACGAATGTTTTATGATTCTATATAGGGTTGCAAACAAGCATTTTTCATTTTATGTTAAAA
CAATTTCAGGTTTACCTTTTATTCTGCTTGTGGTGACGCGTGTATCCGCCCGCTCTTTTGGTCACCCATG
TATGCTGCCAAACCAGATGTCAACACAGCTACAACGGCTAGTCGGAATGAACATTCATTCCGTGACCTAG
GATGTGACGGAATGAAGGTTCATTCCGGACTCTAGATAAGCACGGAATGAACTTTCATTCCGCTGAAGCT
TGTCAATCGGAATGAAGGTTCATTCCGGCTAGTCGGAATGAACATTCATTCCGCGACCTAGGATGTGACG
GAATGAAGGTTCATTCCGGACTCTAGATAAGCACGGAATGAACTTTCATTCCGCTGAAGCTTGTCAATCG
GAATGAAGGTTCATTCCGGCTATCTCCCCGGAAACTGTGGCCTTTTCTGGCACACATGATCTCCACGATT
TCAACATATAAATAGCTTTTGATAATGGCAATATTAATCAAATTTATTTTACTTCTTTCTTGTAACATCT
CTCTTGTAATCCCTTATTCCTTCTAGCTATTTTTCATAAAAAACCAAGCAACTGCTTATCAACACACAAA
CACTATGGTGAGCAAGGGCGAGGAGGATAACATGGCCATCATCAAGGAGTTCATGCGCTTCAAGGTGCAC
ATGGAGGGCTCCGTGGACGGCCACGAGTTCGAGATCGAGGGCGAGGGCGAGGGCCGCCCCTACGAGGGCA
CCCAGACCGCCAAGCTGAAGGTGACCAAGGGTGGCCCCCTGCCCTTCGCCTGGGACATCCTGTCCCCTCA
GTTCATGTACGGCTCCAAGGCCTACGTGAAGCACCCCGCCGACATCCCCGACTACTTGAAGCTGTCCTTC
CCCGAGGGCTTCAAGTGGGAGCGCGTGATGAACTTCGAGGACGGCGGCGTGGTGACCGTGACCCAGGACT
CCTCCCTGCAGGACGGCGAGTTCATCTACAAGGTGAAGCTGCGCGGCACCAACTTCCCCTCCGACGGCCC
CGTAATGCAGAAGAAGACTATGGGCTGGGAGGCCTCCTCCGAGCGGATGTACCCCGAGGACGGCGCCCTG
AAGGGCGAGATCAAGCAGAGGCTGAAGCTGAAGGACGGCGGCCACTACGACGCTGAGGTCAAGACCACCT
ACAAGGCCAAGAAGCCCGTGCAGCTGCCCGGCGCCTACAACGTCAACATCAAGTTGGACATCACCTCCCA
CAACGAGGACTACACCATCGTGGAACAGTACGAACGCGCCGAGGGCCGCCACTCCACCGGCGGCATGGAC
GAGCTGTACAAGTAAATCCTAACTCGAGGCCAATTGGTGCGGCAATTGATAATAACGAAAATGTCTTTTA
ATGATCTGGGTATAATGAGGAATTTTCCGAACGTTTTTACTTTATATATATATATACATGTAACATATAT
TCTATACGCTATAGAGAAAGGAAATTTTTCAATTAAAAAAAAAATAGAGAAAGAGTTTCACTTCTTGATT
ATCGCTAACACTAATGGTTGAAGTACTGCTACTTTAATTTTATGCTGAGCAGTTACAGAGATGTTACGAA
CCACTAGTGCACTGCAGTACACGGTTTCCTTGAAATTTTTTTGATTCGGTAATCTCCGAACAGAAGGAAG
AACGAAGGAAGGAGCACAGACTTAGATTGGTATATATACGCATATGTAGTGTTGAAGAAACATGAAATTG
CCCAGTATTCTTAACCCAACTGCACAGAACAAAAACGTGCAGGAAACGAAGATAAATCATGTCGAAAGCT
ACATATAAGGAACGTGCTGCTACTCATCCTAGTCCTGTTGCTGCCAAGCTATTTAATATCATGCACGAAA
AGCAAACAAACTTGTGTGCTTCATTGGATGTTCGTACCACCAAGGAATTACTGGAGTTAGTTGAAGCATT
AGGTCCCAAAATTTGTTTACTAAAAACACATGTGGATATCTTGACTGATTTTTCCATGGAGGGCACAGTT
AAGCCGCTAAAGGCATTATCCGCCAAGTACAATTTTTTACTCTTCGAGGACAGAAAATTTGCTGACATTG
GTAATACAGTCAAATTGCAGTACTCTGCGGGTGTATACAGAATAGCAGAATGGGCAGACATTACGAATGC
ACACGGTGTGGTGGGCCCAGGTATTGTTAGCGGTTTGAAGCAGGCGGCAGAAGAAGTAACAAAGGAACCT
AGAGGCCTTTTGATGTTAGCAGAATTGTCATGCAAGGGCTCCCTATCTACTGGAGAATATACTAAGGGTA
CTGTTGACATTGCGAAGAGCGACAAAGATTTTGTTATCGGCTTTATTGCTCAAAGAGACATGGGTGGAAG
AGATGAAGGTTACGATTGGTTGATTATGACACCCGGTGTGGGTTTAGATGACAAGGGAGATGCATTGGGT
CAACAGTATAGAACCGTGGATGATGTGGTTTCTACAGGATCTGACATTATTATTGTTGGAAGAGGACTAT
TTGCAAAGGGAAGGGATGCTAAGGTAGAGGGTGAACGTTACAGAAAAGCAGGCTGGGAAGCATATTTGAG
AAGATGCGGCCAGCAAAACTAAAAAACTGTATTATAAGTAAATGCATGTATACTAAACTCACAAATTAGA
GCTTCAATTTAATTATATCAGTTATTACCCGAGTTATCGTGTTGCATCTGCGGCTTTAAATTGATGTATC
TCATCGCAGGCACGGGCAGTACAGTGCCCTGAGCGTAGGGAAAAATGAAAAAAAGGATGTAACTTTTAAC
ATAATTCCAGCACGCAGCGATTGGGTATAATGAAGATTGTTAAGTTCAACAACATGTGAAATTCTTAGCT
CCGCAACTTGCTTGAATTATGAGCTCTAAGATTCAAGAAGTAAATAGGTCATATAATGGAATGATAGTAG
TACTTGATAAAGGAACCATGTGATCTTACGTTGATATGAAAATAATTCTCTCACAGAAGTCAGTTTGTAT
GACTAACATAGAGAGTAATTGCTTTTCGGATAAAATCGCACCTAACAAAGATTACCTTTTGTAAAGCCTC
CAGAACAGCTATGAATGTTCGTTATTCTACGCACTTTCTTTCATACATCTTGATCCGCCTTTTTTGATGT
AGGTTTTAACGCGGCAAAACATATTAATTTTTCTGATTTGGAAAAATAAAGAGTTAGTTCTGCCCCGAGC
GGCCGCGTGTTACAACCAATTAACCAATTCTGATTAGAAAAACTCATCGAGCATCAAATGAAACTGCAAT
TTATTCATATCAGGATTATCAATACCATATTTTTGAAAAAGCCGTTTCTGTAATGAAGGAGAAAACTCAC
CGAGGCAGTTCCATAGGATGGCAAGATCCTGGTATCGGTCTGCGATTCCGACTCGTCCAACATCAATACA
ACCTATTAATTTCCCCTCGTCAAAAATAAGGTTATCAAGTGAGAAATCACCATGAGTGACGACTGAATCC
GGTGAGAATGGCAAAAGCTTATGCATTTCTTTCCAGACTTGTTCAACAGGCCAGCCATTACGCTCGTCAT
CAAAATCACTCGCATCAACCAAACCGTTATTCATTCGTGATTGCGCCTGAGCGAGGCGAAATACGCGATC
GCTGTTAAAAGGACAATTACAAACAGGAATCGAATGCAACCGGCGCAGGAACACTGCCAGCGCATCAACA
ATATTTTCACCTGAATCAGGATATTCTTCTAATACCTGGAATGCTGTTTTCCCGGGGATCGCAGTGGTGA
GTAACCATGCATCATCAGGAGTACGGATAAAATGCTTGATGGTCGGAAGAGGCATAAATTCCGTCAGCCA
GTTTAGTCTGACCATCTCATCTGTAACATCATTGGCAACGCTACCTTTGCCATGTTTCAGAAACAACTCT
GGCGCATCGGGCTTCCCATACAATCGATAGATTGTCGCACCTGATTGCCCGACATTATCGCGAGCCCATT
TATACCCATATAAATCAGCATCCATGTTGGAATTTAATCGCGGCCTGGAGCAAGACGTTTCCCGTTGAAT
ATGGCTCATAACACCCCTTGTATTACTGTTTATGTAAGCAGACAGTTTTATTGTTCATGATGATATATTT
TTATCTTGTGCAATGTAACATCAGAGATTTTGAGACACAACGTGGCTTTGTTGAATAAATCGAACTTTTG
CTGAGTTGAAGGATCAGTCATGACCAAAATCCCTTAACGTGAGTTTTCGTTCCACTGAGCGTCAGACCCC
GTAGAAAAGATCAAAGGATCTTCTTGAGATCCTTTTTTTCTGCGCGTAATCTGCTGCTTGCAAACAAAAA
AACCACCGCTACCAGCGGTGGTTTGTTTGCCGGATCAAGAGCTACCAACTCTTTTTCCGAAGGTAACTGG
CTTCAGCAGAGCGCAGATACCAAATACTGTTCTTCTAGTGTAGCCGTAGTTAGGCCACCACTTCAAGAAC
TCTGTAGCACCGCCTACATACCTCGCTCTGCTAATCCTGTTACCAGTGGCTGCTGCCAGTGGCGATAAGT
CGTGTCTTACCGGGTTGGACTCAAGACGATAGTTACCGGATAAGGCGCAGCGGTCGGGCTGAACGGGGGG
TTCGTGCACACAGCCCAGCTTGGAGCGAACGACCTACACCGAACTGAGATACCTACAGCGTGAGCTATGA
GAAAGCGCCACGCTTCCCGAAGGGAGAAAGGCGGACAGGTATCCGGTAAGCGGCAGGGTCGGAACAGGAG
AGCGCACGAGGGAGCTTCCAGGGGGAAACGCCTGGTATCTTTATAGTCCTGTCGGGTTTCGCCACCTCTG
ACTTGAGCGTCGATTTTTGTGATGCTCGTCAGGGGGGCGGAGCCTATGGAAAAACGCCAGCAACGCGGCC
TTTTTACGGTTCCTGGCCTTTTGCTGGCCTTTTGCTCACATGTTCTTTCCTGCGTTATCCCCTGATTCTG
TGGATAACCGTGCGGCCGCCAATTCTAATTGTATCGAGATCACTTTTCGTGATCCGCTAATCAGCGACGG
TCACATTAGGTTTGCCAAGTCAGGGTATGAACCATACGATCAGTTTTCGTGAACCTGGTACGTATATTGT
GGCGTTTGTGTATATTTTCATTCTTTGACAACAATCAATACCAACCTCAAATAGGAAAAGTAATAAGTTT
GGCGTTACACCCCAAAAGACGCCAAACGGATCGAACTTACTCAATAGCAATTAGCGAGACAAAACCTACG
TTAAGACCTGTAACCGATTTATCAAAGCACTCTGCGGTTCTTTCTTGGGAATATTACCTGGACATTTTGT
GCCCTCAAGAAACGAGGCTCTACGAGCCTGTTGGAGCCCCTCAGACATTAGCCGCCACGAATCAAACTTT
TTACGCGATTCGGCCCAAATCAGTTTCTCACAGATCATTCGTAGAGTGAAAAAGCACATCGATTATTTGA
TACCCCTTTGGGTTAATTACTGTTGAGGTCTTTGCCGTAAGTTCCATCGCTGTCCCTGAATTCGCATCTA
GACTGAACTGGCCGATAA
Features (pLannotate 1.2.2; 8 found; start..end, strand, type, name):
    720..1295    +  CDS            bm3R1: BM3R1_BACME - Experimental evidence at protein level: Swiss-Prot protein existence level 1. Negatively controls the expression of the cytochrome p450BM-3 gene at the transcriptional level. From Bacillus megaterium.
   1302..3383    +  CDS            HAA1: HAA1_YEAST - Experimental evidence at protein level: Swiss-Prot protein existence level 1. Regulates the transcription of a set of genes, many of which encode membrane proteins. Among the genes regulated are YGR138C and YRO2. Does not seem to be dependent on copper. From Saccharomyces cerevisiae (strain ATCC 204508 / S288c) (Baker's yeast).
   3390..4103    +  CDS            mTurquoise2: mTurquoise2 is a basic (constitutively fluorescent) cyan fluorescent protein published in 2012, derived from Aequorea victoria. It is reported to be a rapidly-maturing monomer with very low acid sensitivity.
   4835..5544    +  CDS            mCherry (fragment): monomeric derivative of DsRed fluorescent protein (Shaner et al., 2004) mammalian codon-optimized
   5832..6008    +  promoter       URA3 promoter (fragment): S. cerevisiae URA3
   6009..6812    +  CDS            URA3: orotidine-5'-phosphate decarboxylase, required for uracil biosynthesis; S. cerevisiae URA3; yeast auxotrophic marker, counterselectable with 5-fluoroorotic acid (5-FOA)
   7454..8269    -  CDS            KanR: aminoglycoside phosphotransferase; aph(3')-Ia; confers resistance to kanamycin in bacteria or G418 (Geneticin®) in eukaryotes
   8494..9082    +  rep_origin     ori: high-copy-number ColE1/pMB1/pBR322/pUC origin of replication
