[The description below was written by a language model from this plasmid's Addgene catalogue record and pLannotate feature annotations shown in this document.]
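Description:
pMM4_14 is a 9,748 bp yeast integration plasmid assembled from MoClo Yeast Toolkit parts and synthesized fragments. It carries a two-component fluorescent biosensor for acetic acid in Saccharomyces cerevisiae. It is maintained in E. coli through a ColE1/pUC-type origin and a kanamycin resistance gene (aph(3')-Ia). The feature annotation describes this origin as high copy, whereas the catalogue lists the plasmid as low copy. No yeast replication origin is annotated, consistent with the stated design in which flanking homology arms direct the cassette into the HO locus of the genome. The arms themselves are not picked up in the feature table.

The first transcription unit uses the RET2 promoter to express a synthetic transcription factor. It fuses the Bacillus megaterium BM3R1 DNA-binding repressor to the yeast Haa1 protein, a transcriptional regulator associated with the acetic acid response, followed by the cyan fluorescent protein mTurquoise2. The mTurquoise2 tag presumably allows the abundance and localisation of the sensor protein to be monitored. The second unit places mCherry under a promoter recorded as HREsYGP1p. The name suggests a YGP1-derived promoter with added Haa1-responsive elements, though the record does not describe its architecture or say how the BM3R1 domain is targeted to it. Red fluorescence serves as the biosensor output.

The catalogue gives Zeocin as the yeast selectable marker, but the sequenced plasmid is annotated with a URA3 promoter and coding sequence (uracil prototrophy, counterselectable with 5-FOA) and no bleomycin-family resistance gene, so this discrepancy should be noted. The cloning method field lists Gateway, while other entries point to Golden Gate assembly. The associated work used the biosensor to screen a yeast CRISPRi library for acetic acid-sensitive strains.
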