Addgene plasmid #183062: pMM4_14
Purpose: Plasmid expressing a biosensor for acetic acid: BM3R1-Haa1-mTurquoise2 under RET2p and mCherry under HREsYGP1p with flanks for genome integration into HO locus
Depositing lab: Yvonne Nygård. Depositing organization: Chalmers University of Technology. Publication: Identification of acetic acid sensitive strains through biosensor-based screening of a Saccharomyces cerevisiae CRISPRi library. Mormino M, Lenitz I, Siewers V, Nygard Y. Microb Cell Fact. 2022 Oct 15;21(1):214. doi: 10.1186/s12934-022-01938-7. PubMed 36243715.
Backbone
  Vector backbone: MoClo-YTK
  Total vector size (bp): 9748
  Vector type: Yeast Expression, Synthetic Biology
  Selectable markers: Zeocin
Growth in bacteria
  Bacterial resistance: Kanamycin, 50 μg/mL
  Growth temperature: 37°C
  Growth strain: DH5alpha
  Copy number: Low Copy
Gene/Insert 1
  Gene/Insert name: mCherry
  Species: Synthetic
  Promoter: HREsYGP1p
  Tag / fusion protein: mCherry
  Cloning method: Gateway Cloning
  Sequencing primers: 5′ Golden Gate Assembly
Gene/Insert 2
  Gene/Insert name: BM3R1-HAA1-mTurquoise2
  Species: Synthetic
  Promoter: RET2
  Tag / fusion protein: mTurquoise2
  Cloning method: Gateway Cloning
  Sequencing primers: 5′ Golden Gate Assembly
Terms and licenses: Academic/Nonprofit Terms; Industry Terms: Not Available to Industry
Depositor comments: Plasmid parts were synthesized or taken from the Yeast MoClo kit. A portion of this plasmid was derived from LT1_34_sfpHluorin that was partly made by Digital CDS sequence of sfpHluorin obtained from Addgene plasmid #115697.
How to cite: pMM4_14 was a gift from Yvonne Nygård (Addgene plasmid # 183062 ; http://n2t.net/addgene:183062 ; RRID:Addgene_183062)
